Addgene plasmid #34831: LAMP1-mGFP
Depositing lab: Esteban Dell'Angelica. Publication: Distribution and dynamics of Lamp1-containing endocytic organelles in fibroblasts deficient in BLOC-3. Falcon-Perez JM, Nazarian R, Sabatti C, Dell'Angelica EC. J Cell Sci. 2005 Nov 15;118(Pt 22):5243-55. Epub 2005 Oct 25. 10.1242/jcs.02633 PubMed 16249233.
Backbone
  Vector backbone: pEGFP-N3
  Backbone manufacturer: Clontech
  Backbone size w/o insert (bp): 4729
  Vector type: Mammalian Expression
Growth in bacteria
  Bacterial resistance: Kanamycin, 50 μg/mL
  Growth temperature: 37°C
  Growth strain: DH5alpha
  Copy number: High Copy
Gene/Insert
  Gene/Insert name: LAMP1
  Species: H. sapiens (human)
  Insert size (bp): 1300
  Entrez Gene: LAMP1 (a.k.a. CD107a, LAMPA, LGP120)
  Promoter: CMV
  Tag / fusion protein: mGFP (C terminal on backbone); Kozak (N terminal on insert); GSTGSTGSTGA linker (C terminal on insert)
  Cloning method: Restriction Enzyme; 5′ cloning site EcoRI (not destroyed); 3′ cloning site SalI (not destroyed)
  Sequencing primers: 5′ CMV-Fwd; 3′ EGFP-N
Terms and licenses: Academic/Nonprofit Terms; Industry Terms: Not Available to Industry
Depositor comments: This plasmid contains a variant of GFP, where the leucine at position 221 has been replaced by lysine to avoid anti-parallel dimerization.
How to cite: LAMP1-mGFP was a gift from Esteban Dell'Angelica (Addgene plasmid # 34831 ; http://n2t.net/addgene:34831 ; RRID:Addgene_34831)
