[The description below was written by a language model from this plasmid's Addgene catalogue record and pLannotate feature annotations shown in this document.]
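Description:
LAMP1-mGFP is a mammalian expression plasmid built on the Clontech pEGFP-N3 backbone. It encodes human LAMP1 (lysosome-associated membrane protein 1, also known as CD107a) fused at its C terminus to a monomeric GFP. The roughly 1.3 kb LAMP1 coding sequence was inserted between the EcoRI and SalI sites of the multiple cloning site, both of which are retained. A Kozak sequence precedes the coding sequence, and a flexible Gly/Ser/Thr-rich linker follows it, joining LAMP1 in frame to the fluorescent protein. Transcription is driven by the human cytomegalovirus immediate early enhancer and promoter and terminated by the SV40 polyadenylation signal. The feature table annotates the reporter as EGFP, but the depositor notes that it carries a leucine-to-lysine substitution at position 221. This change suppresses anti-parallel dimerization, which helps prevent artefactual clustering when the tag is attached to a membrane protein.

The 6,015 nt sequenced plasmid replicates at high copy number in E. coli from a ColE1/pUC-type origin and also carries an f1 origin. A single NeoR/KanR (Tn5 aminoglycoside phosphotransferase) cassette lies downstream of tandem bacterial (bla) and SV40 early promoters and ends in the HSV TK polyadenylation signal. It confers kanamycin resistance in bacteria and allows G418 selection of transfected mammalian cells. Short annotated fragments of the SV40 large T antigen, ble and bGH poly(A) sequences appear to be backbone remnants rather than functional elements. The construct serves as a fluorescent marker for lysosomes and late endocytic organelles. According to the associated publication, it was used to examine the distribution and dynamics of Lamp1-containing compartments in BLOC-3-deficient fibroblasts.
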