Features (pLannotate 1.2.2; 16 found; start..end, strand, type, name):
     54..357     +  enhancer       CMV enhancer: human cytomegalovirus immediate early enhancer
    358..561     +  promoter       CMV promoter: human cytomegalovirus (CMV) immediate early promoter
    584..627     +  misc_feature   MCS (fragment): multiple cloning site
    634..1884    +  CDS            LAMP1: LAMP1_HUMAN - Experimental evidence at protein level: Swiss-Prot protein existence level 1. (Microbial infection) Acts as a receptor for Lassa virus protein. From Homo sapiens (Human).
   1918..1944    +  misc_feature   MCS (fragment): multiple cloning site
   1954..2673    +  CDS            EGFP: the original enhanced GFP (Yang et al., 1996) mammalian codon-optimized
   2690..2773    +  CDS            large T antigen (fragment): large T antigen from SV40 (simian virus 40)
   2796..2917    +  polyA_signal   SV40 poly(A) signal: SV40 polyadenylation signal
   2951..3379    -  rep_origin     f1 ori (sequence partly withheld): f1 bacteriophage origin of replication; arrow indicates direction of (+) strand synthesis
   3406..3510    +  promoter       AmpR promoter: bla
   3512..3869    +  promoter       SV40 promoter: SV40 enhancer and early promoter
   3904..4698    +  CDS            NeoR/KanR: aminoglycoside phosphotransferase from Tn5; aph(3')-II (or nptII); confers resistance to neomycin, kanamycin, and G418 (Geneticin®)
   4719..4871    +  CDS            ble (fragment): BLE_KLEPN - Experimental evidence at protein level: Swiss-Prot protein existence level 1. Binding protein with a strong affinity to the bleomycin family of antibiotics. Binds to CL990; an antimitotic-antibiotic compound. From Klebsiella pneumoniae.
   4930..4977    +  polyA_signal   HSV TK poly(A) signal: herpes simplex virus thymidine kinase polyadenylation signal (Cole and Stacy, 1985)
   5068..5084    -  polyA_signal   bGH poly(A) signal (fragment): bovine growth hormone polyadenylation signal
   5306..5894    +  rep_origin     ori: high-copy-number ColE1/pMB1/pBR322/pUC origin of replication
>Addgene plasmid #34831 | LAMP1-mGFP | addgene full sequence | sequence record 424954 | Addgene NGS Result
TAATAGTAATCAATTACGGGGTCATTAGTTCATAGCCCATATATGGAGTTCCGCGTTACATAACTTACGG
TAAATGGCCCGCCTGGCTGACCGCCCAACGACCCCCGCCCATTGACGTCAATAATGACGTATGTTCCCAT
AGTAACGCCAATAGGGACTTTCCATTGACGTCAATGGGTGGAGTATTTACGGTAAACTGCCCACTTGGCA
GTACATCAAGTGTATCATATGCCAAGTACGCCCCCTATTGACGTCAATGACGGTAAATGGCCCGCCTGGC
ATTATGCCCAGTACATGACCTTATGGGACTTTCCTACTTGGCAGTACATCTACGTATTAGTCATCGCTAT
TACCATGGTGATGCGGTTTTGGCAGTACATCAATGGGCGTGGATAGCGGTTTGACTCACGGGGATTTCCA
AGTCTCCACCCCATTGACGTCAATGGGAGTTTGTTTTGGCACCAAAATCAACGGGACTTTCCAAAATGTC
GTAACAACTCCGCCCCATTGACGCAAATGGGCGGTAGGCGTGTACGGTGGGAGGTCTATATAAGCAGAGC
TGGTTTAGTGAACCGTCAGATCCGCTAGCGCTACCGGACTCAGATCTCGAGCTCAAGCTTCGAATTCAGG
GACATGGCGGCCCCCGGCAGCGCCCGGCGACCCCTGCTGCTGCTACTGCTGTTGCTGCTGCTCGGCCTCA
TGCATTGTGCGTCAGCAGCAATGTTTATGGTGAAAAATGGCAACGGGACCGCGTGCATAATGGCCAACTT
CTCTGCTGCCTTCTCAGTGAACTACGACACCAAGAGTGGCCCTAAGAACATGACCTTTGACCTGCCATCA
GATGCCACAGTGGTGCTCAACCGCAGCTCCTGTGGAAAAGAGAACACTTCTGACCCCAGTCTCGTGATTG
CTTTTGGAAGAGGACATACACTCACTCTCAATTTCACGAGAAATGCAACACGTTACAGCGTCCAGCTCAT
GAGTTTTGTTTATAACTTGTCAGACACACACCTTTTCCCCAATGCGAGCTCCAAAGAAATCAAGACTGTG
GAATCTATAACTGACATCAGGGCAGATATAGATAAAAAATACAGATGTGTTAGTGGCACCCAGGTCCACA
TGAACAACGTGACCGTAACGCTCCATGATGCCACCATCCAGGCGTACCTTTCCAACAGCAGCTTCAGCAG
GGGAGAGACACGCTGTGAACAAGACAGGCCTTCCCCAACCACAGCGCCCCCTGCGCCACCCAGCCCCTCG
CCCTCACCCGTGCCCAAGAGCCCCTCTGTGGACAAGTACAACGTGAGCGGCACCAACGGGACCTGCCTGC
TGGCCAGCATGGGGCTGCAGCTGAACCTCACCTATGAGAGGAAGGACAACACGACGGTGACAAGGCTTCT
CAACATCAACCCCAACAAGACCTCGGCCAGCGGGAGCTGCGGCGCCCACCTGGTGACTCTGGAGCTGCAC
AGCGAGGGCACCACCGTCCTGCTCTTCCAGTTCGGGATGAATGCAAGTTCTAGCCGGTTTTTCCTACAAG
GAATCCAGTTGAATACAATTCTTCCTGACGCCAGAGACCCCGCCTTTAAAGCTGCCAACGGCTCCCTGCG
AGCGCTGCAGGCCACAGTCGGCAATTCCTACAAGTGCAACGCGGAGGAGCACGTCCGTGTCACGAAGGCG
TTTTCAGTCAATATATTCAAAGTGTGGGTCCAGGCTTTCAAGGTGGAAGGTGGCCAGTTTGGCTCTGTGG
AGGAGTGTCTGCTGGACGAGAACAGCATGCTGATCCCCATCGCTGTGGGTGGTGCCCTGGCGGGGCTGGT
CCTCATCGTCCTCATCGCCTACCTCGTCGGCAGGAAGAGGAGTCACGCAGGCTACCAGACTATCGGCTCC
ACCGGCTCCACAGGCTCCACCGGCGCGGTCGACGGTACCGCGGGCCCGGGATCCATCGCCACCATGGTGA
GCAAGGGCGAGGAGCTGTTCACCGGGGTGGTGCCCATCCTGGTCGAGCTGGACGGCGACGTAAACGGCCA
CAAGTTCAGCGTGTCCGGCGAGGGCGAGGGCGATGCCACCTACGGCAAGCTGACCCTGAAGTTCATCTGC
ACCACCGGCAAGCTGCCCGTGCCCTGGCCCACCCTCGTGACCACCCTGACCTACGGCGTGCAGTGCTTCA
GCCGCTACCCCGACCACATGAAGCAGCACGACTTCTTCAAGTCCGCCATGCCCGAAGGCTACGTCCAGGA
GCGCACCATCTTCTTCAAGGACGACGGCAACTACAAGACCCGCGCCGAGGTGAAGTTCGAGGGCGACACC
CTGGTGAACCGCATCGAGCTGAAGGGCATCGACTTCAAGGAGGACGGCAACATCCTGGGGCACAAGCTGG
AGTACAACTACAACAGCCACAACGTCTATATCATGGCCGACAAGCAGAAGAACGGCATCAAGGTGAACTT
CAAGATCCGCCACAACATCGAGGACGGCAGCGTGCAGCTCGCCGACCACTACCAGCAGAACACCCCCATC
GGCGACGGCCCCGTGCTGCTGCCCGACAACCACTACCTGAGCACCCAGTCCGCCCTGAGCAAAGACCCCA
ACGAGAAGCGCGATCACATGGTCCTTAAGGAGTTCGTGACCGCCGCCGGGATCACTCTCGGCATGGACGA
GCTGTACAAGTAAAGCGGCCGCGACTCTAGATCATAATCAGCCATACCACATTTGTAGAGGTTTTACTTG
CTTTAAAAAACCTCCCACACCTCCCCCTGAACCTGAAACATAAAATGAATGCAATTGTTGTTGTTAACTT
GTTTATTGCAGCTTATAATGGTTACAAATAAAGCAATAGCATCACAAATTTCACAAATAAAGCATTTTTT
TCACTGCATTCTAGTTGTGGTTTGTCCAAACTCATCAATGTATCTTAAGGCGTAAATTGTAAGCGTTAAT
ATTTTGTTAAAATTCGCGTTAAATTTTTGTTAAATCAGCTCATTTTTTAACCAATAGGCCGAAATCGGCA
AAATCCCTTATAAATCAAAAGAATAGACCGAGATAGGGT
[37 nt withheld, positions 3050-3086]
AAAGAACGTGGACTCCAACGTCAAAGG
[49 nt withheld, positions 3114-3162]
T
[91 nt withheld, positions 3164-3254]
G
[124 nt withheld, positions 3256-3379]
CAGGTGGCACTTTTCGGGGAAATGTGCGCGGAACCCCTATTTGTTTATTTTTCTAAATACATTCAAATAT
GTATCCGCTCATGAGACAATAACCCTGATAAATGCTTCAATAATATTGAAAAAGGAAGAGTCCTGAGGCG
GAAAGAACCAGCTGTGGAATGTGTGTCAGTTAGGGTGTGGAAAGTCCCCAGGCTCCCCAGCAGGCAGAAG
TATGCAAAGCATGCATCTCAATTAGTCAGCAACCAGGTGTGGAAAGTCCCCAGGCTCCCCAGCAGGCAGA
AGTATGCAAAGCATGCATCTCAATTAGTCAGCAACCATAGTCCCGCCCCTAACTCCGCCCATCCCGCCCC
TAACTCCGCCCAGTTCCGCCCATTCTCCGCCCCATGGCTGACTAATTTTTTTTATTTATGCAGAGGCCGA
GGCCGCCTCGGCCTCTGAGCTATTCCAGAAGTAGTGAGGAGGCTTTTTTGGAGGCCTAGGCTTTTGCAAA
GATCGATCAAGAGACAGGATGAGGATCGTTTCGCATGATTGAACAAGATGGATTGCACGCAGGTTCTCCG
GCCGCTTGGGTGGAGAGGCTATTCGGCTATGACTGGGCACAACAGACAATCGGCTGCTCTGATGCCGCCG
TGTTCCGGCTGTCAGCGCAGGGGCGCCCGGTTCTTTTTGTCAAGACCGACCTGTCCGGTGCCCTGAATGA
ACTGCAAGACGAGGCAGCGCGGCTATCGTGGCTGGCCACGACGGGCGTTCCTTGCGCAGCTGTGCTCGAC
GTTGTCACTGAAGCGGGAAGGGACTGGCTGCTATTGGGCGAAGTGCCGGGGCAGGATCTCCTGTCATCTC
ACCTTGCTCCTGCCGAGAAAGTATCCATCATGGCTGATGCAATGCGGCGGCTGCATACGCTTGATCCGGC
TACCTGCCCATTCGACCACCAAGCGAAACATCGCATCGAGCGAGCACGTACTCGGATGGAAGCCGGTCTT
GTCGATCAGGATGATCTGGACGAAGAGCATCAGGGGCTCGCGCCAGCCGAACTGTTCGCCAGGCTCAAGG
CGAGCATGCCCGACGGCGAGGATCTCGTCGTGACCCATGGCGATGCCTGCTTGCCGAATATCATGGTGGA
AAATGGCCGCTTTTCTGGATTCATCGACTGTGGCCGGCTGGGTGTGGCGGACCGCTATCAGGACATAGCG
TTGGCTACCCGTGATATTGCTGAAGAGCTTGGCGGCGAATGGGCTGACCGCTTCCTCGTGCTTTACGGTA
TCGCCGCTCCCGATTCGCAGCGCATCGCCTTCTATCGCCTTCTTGACGAGTTCTTCTGAGCGGGACTCTG
GGGTTCGAAATGACCGACCAAGCGACGCCCAACCTGCCATCACGAGATTTCGATTCCACCGCCGCCTTCT
ATGAAAGGTTGGGCTTCGGAATCGTTTTCCGGGACGCCGGCTGGATGATCCTCCAGCGCGGGGATCTCAT
GCTGGAGTTCTTCGCCCACCCTAGGGGGAGGCTAACTGAAACACGGAAGGAGACAATACCGGAAGGAACC
CGCGCTATGACGGCAATAAAAAGACAGAATAAAACGCACGGTGTTGGGTCGTTTGTTCATAAACGCGGGG
TTCGGTCCCAGGGCTGGCACTCTGTCGATACCCCACCGAGACCCCATTGGGGCCAATACGCCCGCGTTTC
TTCCTTTTCCCCACCCCACCCCCCAAGTTCGGGTGAAGGCCCAGGGCTCGCAGCCAACGTCGGGGCGGCA
GGCCCTGCCATAGCCTCAGGTTACTCATATATACTTTAGATTGATTTAAAACTTCATTTTTAATTTAAAA
GGATCTAGGTGAAGATCCTTTTTGATAATCTCATGACCAAAATCCCTTAACGTGAGTTTTCGTTCCACTG
AGCGTCAGACCCCGTAGAAAAGATCAAAGGATCTTCTTGAGATCCTTTTTTTCTGCGCGTAATCTGCTGC
TTGCAAACAAAAAAACCACCGCTACCAGCGGTGGTTTGTTTGCCGGATCAAGAGCTACCAACTCTTTTTC
CGAAGGTAACTGGCTTCAGCAGAGCGCAGATACCAAATACTGTTCTTCTAGTGTAGCCGTAGTTAGGCCA
CCACTTCAAGAACTCTGTAGCACCGCCTACATACCTCGCTCTGCTAATCCTGTTACCAGTGGCTGCTGCC
AGTGGCGATAAGTCGTGTCTTACCGGGTTGGACTCAAGACGATAGTTACCGGATAAGGCGCAGCGGTCGG
GCTGAACGGGGGGTTCGTGCACACAGCCCAGCTTGGAGCGAACGACCTACACCGAACTGAGATACCTACA
GCGTGAGCTATGAGAAAGCGCCACGCTTCCCGAAGGGAGAAAGGCGGACAGGTATCCGGTAAGCGGCAGG
GTCGGAACAGGAGAGCGCACGAGGGAGCTTCCAGGGGGAAACGCCTGGTATCTTTATAGTCCTGTCGGGT
TTCGCCACCTCTGACTTGAGCGTCGATTTTTGTGATGCTCGTCAGGGGGGCGGAGCCTATGGAAAAACGC
CAGCAACGCGGCCTTTTTACGGTTCCTGGCCTTTTGCTGGCCTTTTGCTCACATGTTCTTTCCTGCGTTA
TCCCCTGATTCTGTGGATAACCGTATTACCGCCATGCATTAGTTAT
