>Addgene plasmid #34831 | LAMP1-mGFP | addgene partial sequence | sequence record 43167 | CMV-F 5'-CGCAAATGGGCGGTAGGCGTG-3'
GAGCTGGTTTAGTGAACCGTCAGATCCGCTAGCGCTACCGGACTCAGATCTCGAGCTCAAGCTTCGAATT
CAGGGACATGGCGGCCCCCGGCAGCGCCCGGCGACCCCTGCTGCTGCTACTGCTGTTGCTGCTGCTCGGC
CTCATGCATTGTGCGTCAGCAGCAATGTTTATGGTGAAAAATGGCAACGGGACCGCGTGCATAATGGCCA
ACTTCTCTGCTGCCTTCTCAGTGAACTACGACACCAAGAGTGGCCCTAAGAACATGACCTTTGACCTGCC
ATCAGATGCCACAGTGGTGCTCAACCGCAGCTCCTGTGGAAAAGAGAACACTTCTGACCCCAGTCTCGTG
ATTGCTTTTGGAAGAGGACATACACTCACTCTCAATTTCACGAGAAATGCAACACGTTACAGCGTCCAGC
TCATGAGTTTTGTTTATAACTTGTCAGACACACACCTTTTCCCCAATGCGAGCTCCAAAGAAATCAAGAC
TGTGGAATCTATAACTGACATCAGGGCAGATATAGATAAAAAATACAGATGTGTTAGTGGCACCCAGGTC
CACATGAACAACGTGACCGTAACGCTCCATGATGCCACCATCCAGGCGTACCTTTCCAACAGCAGCTTCA
GCAGGGGAGAGACACGCTGTGAACAAGACAGGCCTTCCCCAACCACAGCGCCCCCTGCGCCACCCAGCCC
CTCGCCCTCACCCGTGCCCAAGAGCCCCTCTGTGGACAAGTACAACGTGAGCGGCACCAACGGGACCTGC
CTGCTGGCCAGCATGGGGCTGCAGCTGAACCTCACCTATGAGAGGAAGGACAACACGACGGTGACAAGGC
TTCTCAACATCAACCCCAACAAGACCTCGGCCAGCGGGAGCTGCGGCGCCCACCTGGTGACTCTGGAGCT
GCACAGCGAGGGCACCACCGTCCTGCT
