>Addgene plasmid #34831 | LAMP1-mGFP | addgene partial sequence | sequence record 139384 | EGFP-N 5'-CGTCGCCGTCCAGCTCGACCAG-3'
TCTCGCCCTTGCTCACCATGGTGGCGATGGATCCCGGGCCCGCGGTACCGTCGACCGCGCCGGTGGAGCC
TGTGGAGCCGGTGGAGCCGATAGTCTGGTAGCCTGCGTGACTCCTCTTCCTGCCGACGAGGTAGGCGATG
AGGACGATGAGGACCAGCCCCGCCAGGGCACCACCCACAGCGATGGGGATCAGCATGCTGTTCTCGTCCA
GCAGACACTCCTCCACAGAGCCAAACTGGCCACCTTCCACCTTGAAAGCCTGGACCCACACTTTGAATAT
ATTGACTGAAAACGCCTTCGTGACACGGACGTGCTCCTCCGCGTTGCACTTGTAGGAATTGCCGACTGTG
GCCTGCAGCGCTCGCAGGGAGCCGTTGGCAGCTTTAAAGGCGGGGTCTCTGGCGTCAGGAAGAATTGTAT
TCAACTGGATTCCTTGTAGGAAAAACCGGCTAGAACTTGCATTCATCCCGAACTGGAAGAGCAGGACGGT
GGTGCCCTCGCTGTGCAGCTCCAGAGTCACCAGGTGGGCGCCGCAGCTCCCGCTGGCCGAGGTCTTGTTG
GGGTTGATGTTGAGAAGCCTTGTCACCGTCGTGTTGTCCTTCCTCTCATAGGTGAGGTTCAGCTGCAGCC
CCATGCTGGCCAGCAGGCAGGTCCCGTTGGTGCCGCTCACGTTGTACTTGTCCACAGAGGGGCTCTTGGG
CACGGGTGAGGGCGAGGGGCTGGGTGGCGCAGGGGGCGCTGTGGTTGGGGAAGGCCTGTCTTGTTCACAG
CGTGTCTCTCCCCTGCTGAAGCTGCTGTTGGAAAGGTACGCCTGGATGGTGGCATCATGGAGCGTTACGG
TCACGTTGTTCATGTGGACCTGGGTGCCACTAACACATCTGTATTTTTTATCTATATCTGCCCTGATGTC
AGTTATAGATTCCACAGTCTTGATTTCTTTGGAGCTCGCATTG
